>Addgene plasmid #221452 | 1203A-CMV-5’DR-EGFP-bGHpolyA | addgene full sequence | sequence record 437434 | Addgene NGS Result
TTGAGATCCTTTTTTTCTGCGCGTAATCTGCTGCTTGCAAACAAAAAAACCACCGCTACCAGCGGTGGTT
TGTTTGCCGGATCAAGAGCTACCAACTCTTTTTCCGAAGGTAACTGGCTTCAGCAGAGCGCAGATACCAA
ATACTGTTCTTCTAGTGTAGCCGTAGTTAGGCCACCACTTCAAGAACTCTGTAGCACCGCCTACATACCT
CGCTCTGCTAATCCTGTTACCAGTGGCTGCTGCCAGTGGCGATAAGTCGTGTCTTACCGGGTTGGACTCA
AGACGATAGTTACCGGATAAGGCGCAGCGGTCGGGCTGAACGGGGGGTTCGTGCACACAGCCCAGCTTGG
AGCGAACGACCTACACCGAACTGAGATACCTACAGCGTGAGCTATGAGAAAGCGCCACGCTTCCCGAAGG
GAGAAAGGCGGACAGGTATCCGGTAAGCGGCAGGGTCGGAACAGGAGAGCGCACGAGGGAGCTTCCAGGG
GGAAACGCCTGGTATCTTTATAGTCCTGTCGGGTTTCGCCACCTCTGACTTGAGCGTCGATTTTTGTGAT
GCTCGTCAGGGGGGCGGAGCCTATGGAAAAACGCCAGCAACGCGGCCTTTTTACGGTTCCTGGCCTTTTG
CTGGCCTTTTGCTCACATGTTCTTTCCTGCGTTATCCCCTGATTCTGTGGATAACCGTATTACCGCCTTT
GAGTGAGCTGATACCGCTCGCCGCAGCCGAACGACCGAGCGCAGCGAGTCAGTGAGCGAGGAAGCGGAAG
AGCGCCCAATACGCAAACCGCCTCTTCCCGCGCGTTGGCCGATTCATTAATGCAGCTGGCACGACAGGTT
TCCCGACTGGAAAGCGGGCAGTGAGCGCAACGCAATTAATGTGAGTTAGCTCACTCATTAGGCATCCTAG
GCTTTACACTTTATGCTTCCGGCTCGTATGTTGTGTGGAATTGTGAGCGGATAACAATTTCACACAGGAA
ACAGCTATGACCATGATTACGCCAAGCTCTAGCTAGAGGTCGACGGTATCGAGCCCCAGCTGGTTCTTTC
CGCCTCAGAAGCCATAGAGCCCACCGCATCCCCAGCATGCCTGCTATTGTCTTCCCAATCCTCCCCCTTG
CTGTCCTGCCCCACCCCACCCCCCAGAATAGAATGACACCTACTCAGACAATGCGATGCAATTTCCTCAT
TTTATTAGGAAAGGACAGTGGGAGTGGCACCTTCCAGGGTCAAGGAAGGCACGGGGGAGGGGCAAACAAC
AGATGGCTGGCAACTAGAAGGCACAGTCGAGGCTGATCAGCGGGTTTAAACTCAATGGTGATGGTGATGA
TGACCGGTTACTTGTACAGCTCGTCCATGCCGAGAGTGATCCCGGCGGCGGTCACGAACTCCAGCAGGAC
CATGTGATCGCGCTTCTCGTTGGGGTCTTTGCTCAGGGCGGACTGGGTGCTCAGGTAGTGGTTGTCGGGC
AGCAGCACGGGGCCGTCGCCGATGGGGGTGTTCTGCTGGTAGTGGTCGGCGAGCTGCACGCTGCCGTCCT
CGATGTTGTGGCGGATCTTGAAGTTCACCTTGATGCCGTTCTTCTGCTTGTCGGCCATGATATAGACGTT
GTGGCTGTTGTAGTTGTACTCCAGCTTGTGCCCCAGGATGTTGCCGTCCTCCTTGAAGTCGATGCCCTTC
AGCTCGATGCGGTTCACCAGGGTGTCGCCCTCGAACTTCACCTCGGCGCGGGTCTTGTAGTTGCCGTCGT
CCTTGAAGAAGATGGTGCGCTCCTGGACGTAGCCTTCGGGCATGGCGGACTTGAAGAAGTCGTGCTGCTT
CATGTGGTCGGGGTAGCGGCTGAAGCACTGCACTCCATAGGTCAGGGTGGTCACGAGGGTGGGCCAGGGC
ACGGGCAGCTTGCCGGTGGTGCAGATGAACTTCAGGGTCAGCTTGCCGTAGGTGGCATCGCCCTCGCCCT
CGCCGGACACGCTGAACTTGTGGCCGTTTACGTCGCCGTCCAGCTCGACCAGGATGGGCACCACCCCGGT
GAACAGCTCCTCGCCCTTGCTCACCATGCGGCCGCGTTCCGTGACATCAAAGAAAACCGGCTTTCCAACC
GGATCTCTAGCGGATCTGACGGTTCACTAAACCAGCTCTGCTTATATAGACCTCCCACCGTACACGCCTA
CCGCCCATTTGCGTCAATGGGGCGGAGTTGTTACGACATTTTGGAAAGTCCCGTTGATTTTGGTGCCAAA
ACAAACTCCCATTGACGTCAATGGGGTGGAGACTTGGAAATCCCCGTGAGTCAAACCGCTATCCACGCCC
ATTGATGTACTGCCAAAACCGCATCACCATGGTAATAGCGATGACTAATACGTAGATGTACTGCCAAGTA
GGAAAGTCCCATAAGGTCATGTACTGGGCATAATGCCAGGCGGGCCATTTACCGTCATTGACGTCAATAG
GGGGCGTACTTGGCATATGATACACTTGATGTACTGCCAAGTGGGCAGTTTACCGTAAATACTCCACCCA
TTGACGTCAATGGAAAGTCCCTATTGGCGTTACTATGGGAACATACGTCATTATTGACGTCAATGGGCGG
GGGTCGTTGGGCGGTCAGCCAGGCGGGCCATTTACCGTAAGTTATGTAACGCGGAACTCCATATATGGGC
TATGAACTAATGACCCCGTAATTGATTACTATTAATAACTAGTCAATAATCAATGTCAACGCGTATATCT
GGCCCGTACATCGCGAAGCAGCGCAAAACGCCTAACCCTAAGCAGATTCTTCATGCAATTGTCGGTCAAG
CCTTGCCTTGTTGTAGCTTAAATTTTGCTCGCGCACTACTCAGCGACCTCCAACACACAAGCAGGGAGCA
GATACTGGCTTAACTATGCGGCATCAGAGCAGATTGTACTGAGAGTCGACCCTAGGGGATCGGGAGATCG
ATCTCCCGATCCGTCGACGTCAGGTGGCACTTTTCGGGGAAATGTGCGCGGAACCCCTATTTGTTTATTT
TTCTAAATACATTCAAATATGTATCCGCTCATGAGACAATAACCCTGATAAATGCTTCAATAATATTGAA
AAAGGAAGAGTATGAGTATTCAACATTTCCGTGTCGCCCTTATTCCCTTTTTTGCGGCATTTTGCCTTCC
TGTTTTTGCTCACCCAGAAACGCTGGTGAAAGTAAAAGATGCTGAAGATCAGTTGGGTGCACGAGTGGGT
TACATCGAACTGGATCTCAACAGCGGTAAGATCCTTGAGAGTTTTCGCCCCGAAGAACGTTTTCCAATGA
TGAGCACTTTTAAAGTTCTGCTATGTGGCGCGGTATTATCCCGTATTGACGCCGGGCAAGAGCAACTCGG
TCGCCGCATACACTATTCTCAGAATGACTTGGTTGAGTACTCACCAGTCACAGAAAAGCATCTTACGGAT
GGCATGACAGTAAGAGAATTATGCAGTGCTGCCATAACCATGAGTGATAACACTGCGGCCAACTTACTTC
TGACAACGATCGGAGGACCGAAGGAGCTAACCGCTTTTTTGCACAACATGGGGGATCATGTAACTCGCCT
TGATCGTTGGGAACCGGAGCTGAATGAAGCCATACCAAACGACGAGCGTGACACCACGATGCCTGTAGCA
ATGGCAACAACGTTGCGCAAACTATTAACTGGCGAACTACTTACTCTAGCTTCCCGGCAACAATTAATAG
ACTGGATGGAGGCGGATAAAGTTGCAGGACCACTTCTGCGCTCGGCCCTTCCGGCTGGCTGGTTTATTGC
TGATAAATCTGGAGCCGGTGAGCGTGGGTCTCGCGGTATCATTGCAGCACTGGGGCCAGATGGTAAGCCC
TCCCGTATCGTAGTTATCTACACGACGGGGAGTCAGGCAACTATGGATGAACGAAATAGACAGATCGCTG
AGATAGGTGCCTCACTGATTAAGCATTGGTAACTGTCAGACCAAGTTTACTCATATATACTTTAGATTGA
TTTAAAACTTCATTTTTAATTTAAAAGGATCTAGGTGAAGATCCTTTTTGATAATCTCATGACCAAAATC
CCTTAACGTGAGTTTTCGTTCCACTGAGTGTCAGACCCCGTAGAAAAGATCAAAGGATCTTC
Features (pLannotate 1.2.2; 14 found; start..end, strand, type, name):
      1..589     +  rep_origin     ori: high-copy-number ColE1/pMB1/pBR322/pUC origin of replication
    772..864     +  CDS            lacI (fragment): lac repressor; lacI; The lac repressor binds to the lac operator to inhibit transcription in E. coli. This inhibition can be relieved by adding lactose or isopropyl-β-D-thiogalactopyranoside (IPTG).
    877..898     +  protein_bind   CAP binding site: CAP binding activates transcription in the presence of cAMP. E. coli catabolite activator protein
    913..943     +  promoter       lac promoter: promoter for the E. coli lac operon
    951..967     +  protein_bind   lac operator: The lac repressor binds to the lac operator to inhibit transcription in E. coli. This inhibition can be relieved by adding lactose or isopropyl-β-D-thiogalactopyranoside (IPTG). lac repressor encoded by lacI
   1016..1032    -  misc_feature   MCS (fragment): pBluescript multiple cloning site
   1037..1058    -  promoter       SV40 promoter (fragment): SV40 enhancer and early promoter
   1062..1286    -  polyA_signal   bGH poly(A) signal: bovine growth hormone polyadenylation signal
   1341..2057    -  CDS            EGFP: EGFP is a basic (constitutively fluorescent) green fluorescent protein published in 1996, derived from Aequorea victoria. It is reported to be a rapidly-maturing weak dimer with moderate acid sensitivity.
   2134..2337    -  promoter       CMV promoter: human cytomegalovirus (CMV) immediate early promoter
   2338..2717    -  enhancer       CMV enhancer: human cytomegalovirus immediate early enhancer
   2872..2916    +  misc_feature   bom (fragment): basis of mobility region from pBR322
   2987..3091    +  promoter       AmpR promoter: bla
   3092..3952    +  CDS            AmpR: β-lactamase; bla; confers resistance to ampicillin, carbenicillin, and related antibiotics
