[The description below was written by a language model from this plasmid's Addgene catalogue record and pLannotate feature annotations shown in this document.]
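Description:
1203A-CMV-5'DR-EGFP-bGHpolyA is a small (about 4.1 kb) mammalian expression plasmid built on a pCMV backbone and designed as a fluorescent reporter. It is propagated in E. coli through a high-copy ColE1/pUC-type origin of replication and selected with ampicillin via a β-lactamase (AmpR) gene driven by its own bla promoter. The annotation also picks up bacterial cloning-vector remnants: a lacI fragment, CAP binding site, lac promoter and operator, a fragment of a pBluescript-type multiple cloning site, a short SV40 promoter fragment and a piece of the pBR322 bom region. These appear to be backbone leftovers and not functional parts of the payload. No mammalian selection marker is annotated.

The payload is a single transcription unit on the reverse strand: the human cytomegalovirus immediate-early enhancer and promoter drive EGFP, and the transcript is terminated by the bovine growth hormone polyadenylation signal. According to the catalogue entry, a single unprocessed 35-nt direct repeat (DR) sits at the 5' end of the EGFP reporter. The automated feature table does not annotate this element, but there is a short unannotated gap between the CMV promoter and the EGFP coding sequence where it would be expected to lie. Direct repeats of this kind are the CRISPR array elements recognised and processed by certain Cas effectors, so the design suggests a reporter in which EGFP output reads out recognition or cleavage of the repeat within an mRNA. However, the record does not name the CRISPR system or nuclease involved, nor the specific assay, beyond describing the plasmid as an EGFP reporter carrying the 5' direct repeat.
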