Addgene plasmid #221452: 1203A-CMV-5’DR-EGFP-bGHpolyA
Purpose: EGFP reporter construct with single unprocessed direct repeat (35nt) at 5' end
Depositing lab: Omar Akbari. Depositing organization: University of California, San Diego (UCSD).
Backbone
  Vector backbone: pCMV
  Vector type: Mammalian Expression
Growth in bacteria
  Bacterial resistance: Ampicillin, 100 μg/mL
  Growth temperature: 37°C
  Growth strain: DH5alpha
  Copy number: Unknown
Gene/Insert
  Gene/Insert name: eGFP
Terms and licenses: Academic/Nonprofit Terms; Industry Terms: Not Available to Industry
How to cite: 1203A-CMV-5’DR-EGFP-bGHpolyA was a gift from Omar Akbari (Addgene plasmid # 221452 ; http://n2t.net/addgene:221452 ; RRID:Addgene_221452)
